>Addgene plasmid #29673 | mEGFP-Cdc42-C1 | depositor full sequence | sequence record 13783 | Author sequence
CATGGCCGACAAGCAGAAGAACGGCATCAAGGTGAACTTCAAGATCCGCCACAACATCGAGGACGGCAGC
GTGCAGCTCGCCGACCACTACCAGCAGAACACCCCCATCGGCGACGGCCCCGTGCTGCTGCCCGACAACC
ACTACCTGAGCACCCAGTCCAAGCTGAGCAAAGACCCCAACGAGAAGCGCGATCACATGGTCCTGCTGGA
GTTCGTGACCGCCGCCGGGATCACTCTCGGCATGGACGAGCTGTACAAGTCCGGACTCAGATCTCGAGGG
ATGCAGACAATTAAGTGTGTTGTTGTGGGCGATGGTGCTGTTGGTAAAACATGTCTCCTGATATCCTACA
CAACAAACAAATTTCCATCGGAATATGTACCGACTGTTTTTGACAACTATGCAGTCACAGTTATGATTGG
TGGAGAACCATATACTCTTGGACTTTTTGATACTGCAGGGCAAGAGGATTATGACAGATTACGACCGCTG
AGTTATCCACAAACAGATGTATTTCTAGTCTGTTTTTCAGTGGTCTCTCCATCTTCATTTGAAAACGTGA
AAGAAAAGTGGGTGCCTGAGATAACTCACCACTGTCCAAAGACTCCTTTCTTGCTTGTTGGGACTCAAAT
TGATCTCAGAGATGACCCCTCTACTATTGAGAAACTTGCCAAGAACAAACAGAAGCCTATCACTCCAGAG
ACTGCTGAAAAGCTGGCCCGTGACCTGAAGGCTGTCAAGTATGTGGAGTGTTCTGCACTTACACAGAAAG
GCCTAAAGAATGTATTTGACGAAGCAATATTGGCTGCCCTGGAGCCTCCAGAACCGAAGAAGAGCCGCAG
GTGTGTGCTGCTATGAGGATCCACCGGATCTAGATAACTGATCATAATCAGCCATACCACATTTGTAGAG
GTTTTACTTGCTTTAAAAAACCTCCCACACCTCCCCCTGAACCTGAAACATAAAATGAATGCAATTGTTG
TTGTTAACTTGTTTATTGCAGCTTATAATGGTTACAAATAAAGCAATAGCATCACAAATTTCACAAATAA
AGCATTTTTTTCACTGCATTCTAGTTGTGGTTTGTCCAAACTCATCAATGTATCTTAACGCGTAAATTGT
AAGCGTTAATATTTTGTTAAAATTCGCGTTAAATTTTTGTTAAATCAGCTCATTTTTTAACCAATAGGCC
GAAATCGGCAAAATCCCTTATAAATCAAAAGAATAGACCGAGATAGGGT
[37 nt withheld, positions 1240-1276]
AAAGAACGTGGACTCCAACGTCAAAGG
[49 nt withheld, positions 1304-1352]
T
[91 nt withheld, positions 1354-1444]
G
[124 nt withheld, positions 1446-1569]
CAGGTGGCACTTTTCGGGGAAATGTGCGCGGAACCCCTATTTGTTTATTTTTCTAAATACATTCAAATAT
GTATCCGCTCATGAGACAATAACCCTGATAAATGCTTCAATAATATTGAAAAAGGAAGAGTCCTGAGGCG
GAAAGAACCAGCTGTGGAATGTGTGTCAGTTAGGGTGTGGAAAGTCCCCAGGCTCCCCAGCAGGCAGAAG
TATGCAAAGCATGCATCTCAATTAGTCAGCAACCAGGTGTGGAAAGTCCCCAGGCTCCCCAGCAGGCAGA
AGTATGCAAAGCATGCATCTCAATTAGTCAGCAACCATAGTCCCGCCCCTAACTCCGCCCATCCCGCCCC
TAACTCCGCCCAGTTCCGCCCATTCTCCGCCCCATGGCTGACTAATTTTTTTTATTTATGCAGAGGCCGA
GGCCGCCTCGGCCTCTGAGCTATTCCAGAAGTAGTGAGGAGGCTTTTTTGGAGGCCTAGGCTTTTGCAAA
GATCGATCAAGAGACAGGATGAGGATCGTTTCGCATGATTGAACAAGATGGATTGCACGCAGGTTCTCCG
GCCGCTTGGGTGGAGAGGCTATTCGGCTATGACTGGGCACAACAGACAATCGGCTGCTCTGATGCCGCCG
TGTTCCGGCTGTCAGCGCAGGGGCGCCCGGTTCTTTTTGTCAAGACCGACCTGTCCGGTGCCCTGAATGA
ACTGCAAGACGAGGCAGCGCGGCTATCGTGGCTGGCCACGACGGGCGTTCCTTGCGCAGCTGTGCTCGAC
GTTGTCACTGAAGCGGGAAGGGACTGGCTGCTATTGGGCGAAGTGCCGGGGCAGGATCTCCTGTCATCTC
ACCTTGCTCCTGCCGAGAAAGTATCCATCATGGCTGATGCAATGCGGCGGCTGCATACGCTTGATCCGGC
TACCTGCCCATTCGACCACCAAGCGAAACATCGCATCGAGCGAGCACGTACTCGGATGGAAGCCGGTCTT
GTCGATCAGGATGATCTGGACGAAGAGCATCAGGGGCTCGCGCCAGCCGAACTGTTCGCCAGGCTCAAGG
CGAGCATGCCCGACGGCGAGGATCTCGTCGTGACCCATGGCGATGCCTGCTTGCCGAATATCATGGTGGA
AAATGGCCGCTTTTCTGGATTCATCGACTGTGGCCGGCTGGGTGTGGCGGACCGCTATCAGGACATAGCG
TTGGCTACCCGTGATATTGCTGAAGAGCTTGGCGGCGAATGGGCTGACCGCTTCCTCGTGCTTTACGGTA
TCGCCGCTCCCGATTCGCAGCGCATCGCCTTCTATCGCCTTCTTGACGAGTTCTTCTGAGCGGGACTCTG
GGGTTCGAAATGACCGACCAAGCGACGCCCAACCTGCCATCACGAGATTTCGATTCCACCGCCGCCTTCT
ATGAAAGGTTGGGCTTCGGAATCGTTTTCCGGGACGCCGGCTGGATGATCCTCCAGCGCGGGGATCTCAT
GCTGGAGTTCTTCGCCCACCCTAGGGGGAGGCTAACTGAAACACGGAAGGAGACAATACCGGAAGGAACC
CGCGCTATGACGGCAATAAAAAGACAGAATAAAACGCACGGTGTTGGGTCGTTTGTTCATAAACGCGGGG
TTCGGTCCCAGGGCTGGCACTCTGTCGATACCCCACCGAGACCCCATTGGGGCCAATACGCCCGCGTTTC
TTCCTTTTCCCCACCCCACCCCCCAAGTTCGGGTGAAGGCCCAGGGCTCGCAGCCAACGTCGGGGCGGCA
GGCCCTGCCATAGCCTCAGGTTACTCATATATACTTTAGATTGATTTAAAACTTCATTTTTAATTTAAAA
GGATCTAGGTGAAGATCCTTTTTGATAATCTCATGACCAAAATCCCTTAACGTGAGTTTTCGTTCCACTG
AGCGTCAGACCCCGTAGAAAAGATCAAAGGATCTTCTTGAGATCCTTTTTTTCTGCGCGTAATCTGCTGC
TTGCAAACAAAAAAACCACCGCTACCAGCGGTGGTTTGTTTGCCGGATCAAGAGCTACCAACTCTTTTTC
CGAAGGTAACTGGCTTCAGCAGAGCGCAGATACCAAATACTGTCCTTCTAGTGTAGCCGTAGTTAGGCCA
CCACTTCAAGAACTCTGTAGCACCGCCTACATACCTCGCTCTGCTAATCCTGTTACCAGTGGCTGCTGCC
AGTGGCGATAAGTCGTGTCTTACCGGGTTGGACTCAAGACGATAGTTACCGGATAAGGCGCAGCGGTCGG
GCTGAACGGGGGGTTCGTGCACACAGCCCAGCTTGGAGCGAACGACCTACACCGAACTGAGATACCTACA
GCGTGAGCTATGAGAAAGCGCCACGCTTCCCGAAGGGAGAAAGGCGGACAGGTATCCGGTAAGCGGCAGG
GTCGGAACAGGAGAGCGCACGAGGGAGCTTCCAGGGGGAAACGCCTGGTATCTTTATAGTCCTGTCGGGT
TTCGCCACCTCTGACTTGAGCGTCGATTTTTGTGATGCTCGTCAGGGGGGCGGAGCCTATGGAAAAACGC
CAGCAACGCGGCCTTTTTACGGTTCCTGGCCTTTTGCTGGCCTTTTGCTCACATGTTCTTTCCTGCGTTA
TCCCCTGATTCTGTGGATAACCGTATTACCGCCATGCATTAGTTATTAATAGTAATCAATTACGGGGTCA
TTAGTTCATAGCCCATATATGGAGTTCCGCGTTACATAACTTACGGTAAATGGCCCGCCTGGCTGACCGC
CCAACGACCCCCGCCCATTGACGTCAATAATGACGTATGTTCCCATAGTAACGCCAATAGGGACTTTCCA
TTGACGTCAATGGGTGGAGTATTTACGGTAAACTGCCCACTTGGCAGTACATCAAGTGTATCATATGCCA
AGTACGCCCCCTATTGACGTCAATGACGGTAAATGGCCCGCCTGGCATTATGCCCAGTACATGACCTTAT
GGGACTTTCCTACTTGGCAGTACATCTACGTATTAGTCATCGCTATTACCATGGTGATGCGGTTTTGGCA
GTACATCAATGGGCGTGGATAGCGGTTTGACTCACGGGGATTTCCAAGTCTCCACCCCATTGACGTCAAT
GGGAGTTTGTTTTGGCACCAAAATCAACGGGACTTTCCAAAATGTCGTAACAACTCCGCCCCATTGACGC
AAATGGGCGGTAGGCGTGTACGGTGGGAGGTCTATATAAGCAGAGCTGGTTTAGTGAACCGTCAGATCCG
CTAGCGCTACCGGTCGCCACCATGGTGAGCAAGGGCGAGGAGCTGTTCACCGGGGTGGTGCCCATCCTGG
TCGAGCTGGACGGCGACGTAAACGGCCACAAGTTCAGCGTGTCCGGCGAGGGCGAGGGCGATGCCACCTA
CGGCAAGCTGACCCTGAAGTTCATCTGCACCACCGGCAAGCTGCCCGTGCCCTGGCCCACCCTCGTGACC
ACCCTGACCTACGGCGTGCAGTGCTTCAGCCGCTACCCCGACCACATGAAGCAGCACGACTTCTTCAAGT
CCGCCATGCCCGAAGGCTACGTCCAGGAGCGCACCATCTTCTTCAAGGACGACGGCAACTACAAGACCCG
CGCCGAGGTGAAGTTCGAGGGCGACACCCTGGTGAACCGCATCGAGCTGAAGGGCATCGACTTCAAGGAG
GACGGCAACATCCTGGGGCACAAGCTGGAGTACAACTACAACAGCCACAACGTCTATAT
Features (pLannotate 1.2.2; 15 found; start..end, strand, type, name):
    260..278     +  misc_feature   MCS (fragment): multiple cloning site
    281..856     +  CDS            Cdc42: human Rho family small GTPase Cdc42
    879..963     +  CDS            large T antigen (fragment): large T antigen from SV40 (simian virus 40)
    986..1107    +  polyA_signal   SV40 poly(A) signal: SV40 polyadenylation signal
   1141..1569    -  rep_origin     f1 ori (sequence partly withheld): f1 bacteriophage origin of replication; arrow indicates direction of (+) strand synthesis
   1596..1700    +  promoter       AmpR promoter: bla
   1702..2059    +  promoter       SV40 promoter: SV40 enhancer and early promoter
   2094..2888    +  CDS            NeoR/KanR: aminoglycoside phosphotransferase from Tn5; aph(3')-II (or nptII); confers resistance to neomycin, kanamycin, and G418 (Geneticin®)
   2909..3061    +  CDS            ble (fragment): BLE_KLEPN - Experimental evidence at protein level: Swiss-Prot protein existence level 1. Binding protein with a strong affinity to the bleomycin family of antibiotics. Binds to CL990; an antimitotic-antibiotic compound. From Klebsiella pneumoniae.
   3120..3167    +  polyA_signal   HSV TK poly(A) signal: herpes simplex virus thymidine kinase polyadenylation signal (Cole and Stacy, 1985)
   3258..3274    -  polyA_signal   bGH poly(A) signal (fragment): bovine growth hormone polyadenylation signal
   3496..4084    +  rep_origin     ori: high-copy-number ColE1/pMB1/pBR322/pUC origin of replication
   4259..4562    +  enhancer       CMV enhancer: human cytomegalovirus immediate early enhancer
   4563..4766    +  promoter       CMV promoter: human cytomegalovirus (CMV) immediate early promoter
   4811..259     +  CDS            mEGFP (across the origin): mEGFP is a basic (constitutively fluorescent) green fluorescent protein published in 2002, derived from Aequorea victoria. It has moderate acid sensitivity.
