[The description below was written by a language model from this plasmid's Addgene catalogue record and pLannotate feature annotations shown in this document.]
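Description:
mEGFP-Cdc42-C1 is a mammalian expression plasmid built on an EGFP-C1-type backbone in which the EGFP carries the A206K substitution, yielding monomeric EGFP (mEGFP). Human Cdc42, a Rho-family small GTPase, was cloned as a 576 bp insert between the XhoI and BamHI sites of the multiple cloning site, both of which are retained. This places Cdc42 downstream of and fused to mEGFP, so the fluorescent protein sits at the N terminus of the GTPase. The fusion is driven by the human cytomegalovirus immediate early enhancer and promoter and terminated by the SV40 polyadenylation signal. In the 5,268 nt depositor sequence the mEGFP coding region spans the numbering origin, with Cdc42 following directly after a short remnant of the cloning site.

The plasmid is propagated in E. coli from a high-copy ColE1/pUC-type origin and selected with kanamycin. Resistance comes from the Tn5 aminoglycoside phosphotransferase gene (NeoR/KanR), which is preceded by both a bacterial bla promoter and the SV40 enhancer/early promoter and followed by the HSV TK polyadenylation signal. The same cassette can therefore support G418 selection in mammalian cells. An f1 origin is also present for single-stranded DNA production. The short annotated fragments of large T antigen, ble and bGH poly(A) appear to be residual backbone sequence or partial matches rather than functional elements.

The associated publication concerns local, persistent activation of Rho GTPases during plasticity of single dendritic spines. This is consistent with use of the construct to express fluorescently labelled Cdc42 for imaging in neurons, although the record does not describe the specific assay format.
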