Addgene plasmid #29673: mEGFP-Cdc42-C1
Depositing lab: Ryohei Yasuda. Depositing organization: Duke University. Publication: Local, persistent activation of Rho GTPases during plasticity of single dendritic spines. Murakoshi H, Wang H, Yasuda R. Nature. 2011 Apr 7;472(7341):100-4. doi: 10.1038/nature09823. Epub 2011 Mar 20. PubMed 21423166.
Backbone
  Vector backbone: EGFP(A206K)-C1
  Backbone size w/o insert (bp): 4684
  Vector type: Mammalian Expression
Growth in bacteria
  Bacterial resistance: Kanamycin, 50 μg/mL
  Growth temperature: 37°C
  Growth strain: DH5alpha
  Copy number: High Copy
Gene/Insert
  Gene/Insert name: Cdc42
  Species: H. sapiens (human)
  Insert size (bp): 576
  Entrez Gene: CDC42 (a.k.a. CDC42Hs, G25K, TKS)
  Tag / fusion protein: mEGFP (N terminal on backbone)
  Cloning method: Restriction Enzyme; 5′ cloning site XhoI (not destroyed); 3′ cloning site BamHI (not destroyed)
  Sequencing primers: 5′ sequence
Terms and licenses: Academic/Nonprofit Terms; Industry Terms: Not Available to Industry
How to cite: mEGFP-Cdc42-C1 was a gift from Ryohei Yasuda (Addgene plasmid # 29673 ; http://n2t.net/addgene:29673 ; RRID:Addgene_29673)
