>Addgene plasmid #29673 | mEGFP-Cdc42-C1 | addgene partial sequence | sequence record 35103 | 29673 with EGFP-C
TCTCGGCATGGACGAGCTGTACAAGTCCGGACTCAGATCTCGAGGGATGCAGACAATTAAGTGTGTTGTT
GTGGGCGATGGTGCTGTTGGTAAAACATGTCTCCTGATATCCTACACAACAAACAAATTTCCATCGGAAT
ATGTACCGACTGTTTTTGACAACTATGCAGTCACAGTTATGATTGGTGGAGAACCATATACTCTTGGACT
TTTTGATACTGCAGGGCAAGAGGATTATGACAGATTACGACCGCTGAGTTATCCACAAACAGATGTATTT
CTAGTCTGTTTTTCAGTGGTCTCTCCATCTTCATTTGAAAACGTGAAAGAAAAGTGGGTGCCTGAGATAA
CTCACCACTGTCCAAAGACTCCTTTCTTGCTTGTTGGGACTCAAATTGATCTCAGAGATGACCCCTCTAC
TATTGAGAAACTTGCCAAGAACAAACAGAAGCCTATCACTCCAGAGACTGCTGAAAAGCTGGCCCGTGAC
CTGAAGGCTGTCAAGTATGTGGAGTGTTCTGCACTTACACAGAAAGGCCTAAAGAATGTATTTGACGAAG
CAATATTGGCTGCCCTGGAGCCTCCAGAACCGAAGAAGAGCCGCAGGTGTGTGCTGCTATGAGGATCCAC
CGGATCTAGATAACTGATCATAATCAGCCATACCACATTTGTAGAGGTTTTACTTGCTTTAAAAAACCTC
CCACACCTCCCCCTGAACCTGAAACATAAAATGAATGCAATTGTTGTTGTTAACTTGTTTATTGCAGCTT
ATAATGGTTACAAATAAAGCAATAGCATCACAAATTTCACAAATAAAGCATTTTTTTCACTGCATTCTAG
TTGTGGTTTGTCCAAACTCATCAATGTATCTTAACGCGTAAATTGTAAGCGTTAATATTTTGTTAAAATT
CGCGTTAAATTTTTGTTAAATCAGCTC
